Addgene plasmid #18577: T4 Lysozyme V131D
Depositing lab: Brian Matthews. Depositing organization: University of Oregon.
Backbone
  Vector backbone: pHS1403
  Backbone size w/o insert (bp): 5000
  Vector type: Bacterial Expression
Growth in bacteria
  Bacterial resistance: Ampicillin, 100 μg/mL
  Growth temperature: 37°C
  Growth strain: DH5alpha
  Copy number: High Copy
Gene/Insert
  Gene/Insert name: T4 Lysozyme (alt name: 1131D)
  Species: Bacteriophage T4
  Insert size (bp): 600
  Mutation: V131D
  GenBank ID: NP_049736
  Entrez Gene: e (a.k.a. T4p123)
  Cloning method: Restriction Enzyme; 5′ cloning site BamHI (not destroyed); 3′ cloning site HindIII (not destroyed)
  Sequencing primers: 5′ na; 3′ GGCGTATCACGAGGCCC
Terms and licenses: Academic/Nonprofit Terms; Industry Terms: Not Available to Industry
Depositor comments: The BamHI site is 27 bp from the ATG and the HindIII site is 115 bp from the stop.
How to cite: T4 Lysozyme V131D was a gift from Brian Matthews (Addgene plasmid # 18577 ; http://n2t.net/addgene:18577 ; RRID:Addgene_18577)
