[The description below was written by a language model from this plasmid's Addgene catalogue record.]
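Description:
T4 Lysozyme V131D is a bacterial expression plasmid built on the pHS1403 backbone (about 5 kb without insert) that carries a point-mutant version of the lysozyme gene of bacteriophage T4 (gene e). It is maintained in E. coli as a high-copy plasmid under ampicillin selection. The record does not name the origin of replication, and it does not state which promoter drives expression or whether any regulatory or inducible elements are present. No feature table accompanies the entry, so these details cannot be filled in from the available information.

The insert is roughly 600 bp and encodes T4 lysozyme with valine 131 replaced by aspartate. No epitope or purification tags or fusion partners are listed. The fragment was cloned by restriction digestion between a BamHI site at the 5′ end and a HindIII site at the 3′ end, both of which remain intact, so the insert can be excised or exchanged. According to the depositor's notes, the BamHI site lies 27 bp from the start codon and the HindIII site 115 bp from the stop codon, meaning the insert includes short flanking untranslated regions on either side of the coding sequence.

The record does not state an explicit purpose. As a single-residue substitution in a bacterial expression vector, the construct is suited to producing the mutant enzyme in E. coli. T4 lysozyme is a widely used model protein for examining how individual amino acid changes affect protein stability, folding and structure, and a variant of this kind fits that type of study.
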