>Addgene plasmid #18577 | T4 Lysozyme V131D | addgene partial sequence | sequence record 24363 | 3primeUP
TACTGAAAAAGCCCGCTCATTAGGCGGGCTCAGATCTGCTCATGTTTGACAGCTTATCATCGATAAGCTT
CGGCAATAAATTCTTGATATGTTTTCATATGTTTCCTTTAAATATTTTAATTAGTAATTGTCTATTCAAG
TAATTGTGAATATACTATCACAATTCCAAGAGAAAGTAAACAGCTTTATAGATTTTTATACGCGTCCCAA
GTGCCAGTTCTAAACGTTGTAATGACTCGTTTTGCGCGATTAGGTGTTTGATTATACCATCTACTTTTAG
CTAAGTTGTCTGCTGCTTCATCCCAGCGTTTTTGTTGAAGCATACGTAAAGAGTTAGTAAATCCTGCCAC
ACCGGTTTCTCCCATTTGGAAAACCATATTAATCAATGCACAGCGACGAACCGCATCAAGAGAATCATAA
ACCGGTTTTAATTTAGCATTTCTCAGAATTCCGCGAACAGCAGCATCAACATCCTGATTAAAGAGTTTTT
CAGCCTCATCTTTTGTAATTACACCATTGCAATTACGCCCAATAGCTTTATCTAATTCAGATTTAGCAGC
ATTAAGTGATGGACTTTTTGTAAGCAAATGACCGATGCCAATAGTGTAATAGCCTTCTGTGTCTTTATAG
ATTTTAAGTCTAAGACCTTCATCTATACGTAACATTTCAAATATATTCATAATACCTCCTAAGCATCGAT
GGATCCTGTTTCCTGTGTGAAATTGTTATCCGCTCACAATTCCACACATTATACGAGCCGATGATTAATT
GTCACAGGGGATGGGGAGTAGCTGATCTGTTCCNGGTGAATGTANCGCCC
